>Addgene plasmid #70434 | R777-E150 Hs.PAK2-nostop | depositor full sequence | sequence record 125883 | Full Sequence
TTAACGCTAGCATGGATGTTTTCCCAGTCACGACGTTGTAAAACGACGGCCAGTCTTAAAATTCGAGCTC
GGTCCGAGGATCCGAAATAATGATTTTATTTTGACTGATAGTGACCTGTTCGTTGCAACAAATTGATAAG
CAATGCTTTTTTATAATGCCAACTTTGTACAAAAAAGTTGGCACCATGTCTGATAACGGAGAACTGGAAG
ATAAGCCTCCAGCACCTCCTGTGCGAATGAGCAGCACCATCTTTAGCACTGGAGGCAAAGACCCTTTGTC
AGCCAATCACAGTTTGAAACCTTTGCCCTCTGTTCCAGAAGAGAAAAAGCCCAGGCATAAAATCATCTCC
ATATTCTCAGGCACAGAGAAAGGAAGTAAAAAGAAGGAAAAGGAACGGCCAGAAATTTCTCCTCCATCTG
ATTTTGAGCACACCATCCATGTTGGTTTTGATGCTGTTACTGGAGAATTCACTGGCATGCCAGAACAGTG
GGCTCGATTACTACAGACCTCCAATATCACCAAACTAGAGCAAAAGAAGAACCCTCAGGCTGTGCTGGAT
GTCCTAAAGTTCTACGACTCCAACACAGTGAAGCAGAAATATCTGAGCTTTACTCCTCCTGAGAAAGATG
GCTTTCCTTCTGGAACACCAGCACTGAATGCCAAGGGAACAGAAGCACCCGCAGTAGTGACAGAGGAGGA
GGATGATGATGAAGAGACTGCTCCTCCCGTTATTGCCCCGCGACCGGATCATACGAAATCAATTTACACA
CGGTCTGTAATTGACCCTGTTCCTGCACCAGTTGGTGATTCACATGTTGATGGTGCTGCCAAGTCTTTAG
ACAAACAGAAAAAGAAGACTAAGATGACAGATGAAGAGATTATGGAGAAATTAAGAACTATCGTGAGCAT
AGGTGACCCTAAGAAAAAATATACAAGATATGAAAAAATTGGACAAGGGGCTTCTGGTACAGTTTTCACT
GCTACTGACGTTGCACTGGGACAGGAGGTTGCTATCAAACAAATTAATTTACAGAAACAGCCAAAGAAGG
AACTGATCATTAACGAGATTCTGGTGATGAAAGAATTGAAAAATCCCAACATCGTTAACTTTTTGGACAG
TTACCTGGTAGGAGATGAATTGTTTGTGGTCATGGAATACCTTGCTGGGGGGTCACTCACTGATGTGGTA
ACAGAAACGTGCATGGATGAAGCACAGATTGCTGCTGTATGCAGAGAGTGTTTACAGGCATTGGAGTTTT
TACATGCTAATCAAGTGATCCACAGAGACATCAAAAGTGACAATGTACTTTTGGGAATGGAAGGATCTGT
TAAGCTCACTGACTTTGGTTTCTGTGCCCAGATCACCCCTGAGCAGAGCAAACGCAGTACCATGGTCGGA
ACGCCATACTGGATGGCACCAGAGGTGGTTACACGGAAAGCTTATGGCCCTAAAGTCGACATATGGTCTC
TGGGTATCATGGCTATTGAGATGGTAGAAGGAGAGCCTCCATACCTCAATGAAAATCCCTTGAGGGCCTT
GTACCTAATAGCAACTAATGGAACCCCAGAACTTCAGAATCCAGAGAAACTTTCCCCAATATTTCGGGAT
TTCTTAAATCGATGTTTGGAAATGGATGTGGAAAAAAGGGGTTCAGCCAAAGAATTATTACAGCATCCTT
TCCTGAAACTGGCCAAACCGTTATCTAGCTTGACACCACTGATCATGGCAGCTAAAGAAGCAATGAAGAG
TAACCGTTCAACTTTCTTGTACAAAGTTGGCATTATAGGAAAGCATTGCTTATCAATTTGTTGCAACGAA
CAGGTCACTATCAGTCAAAATAAAATCATTATTTGCATGCAAGCTTAGATCCTCTAGACCAGCCAGGACA
GAAATGCCTCGACTTCGCTGCTACCCAAGGTTGCCGGGTGACGCACACCGTGGAAACGGATGAAGGCACG
AACCCAGTGGACATAAGCCTGTTCGGTTCGTAAGCTGTAATGCAAGTAGCGTATGCGCTCACGCAACTGG
TCCAGAACCTTGACCGAACGCAGCGGTGGTAACGGCGCAGTGGCGGTTTTCATGGCTTGTTATGACTGTT
TTTTTGGGGTACAGTCTATGCCTCGGGCATCCAAGCAGCAAGCGCGTTACGCCGTGGGTCGATGTTTGAT
GTTATGGAGCAGCAACGATGTTACGCAGCAGGGCAGTCGCCCTAAAACAAAGTTAAACATTATGAGGGAA
GCGGTGATCGCCGAAGTATCGACTCAACTATCAGAGGTAGTTGGCGTCATCGAGCGCCATCTCGAACCGA
CGTTGCTGGCCGTACATTTGTACGGCTCCGCAGTGGATGGCGGCCTGAAGCCACACAGTGATATTGATTT
GCTGGTTACGGTGACCGTAAGGCTTGATGAAACAACGCGGCGAGCTTTGATCAACGACCTTTTGGAAACT
TCGGCTTCCCCTGGAGAGAGCGAGATTCTCCGCGCTGTAGAAGTCACCATTGTTGTGCACGACGACATCA
TTCCGTGGCGTTATCCAGCTAAGCGCGAACTGCAATTTGGAGAATGGCAGCGCAATGACATTCTTGCAGG
TATCTTCGAGCCAGCCACGATCGACATTGATCTGGCTATCTTGCTGACAAAAGCAAGAGAACATAGCGTT
GCCTTGGTAGGTCCAGCGGCGGAGGAACTCTTTGATCCGGTTCCTGAACAGGATCTATTTGAGGCGCTAA
ATGAAACCTTAACGCTATGGAACTCGCCGCCCGACTGGGCTGGCGATGAGCGAAATGTAGTGCTTACGTT
GTCCCGCATTTGGTACAGCGCAGTAACCGGCAAAATCGCGCCGAAGGATGTCGCTGCCGACTGGGCAATG
GAGCGCCTGCCGGCCCAGTATCAGCCCGTCATACTTGAAGCTAGACAGGCTTATCTTGGACAAGAAGAAG
ATCGCTTGGCCTCGCGCGCAGATCAGTTGGAAGAATTTGTCCACTACGTGAAAGGCGAGATCACCAAGGT
AGTCGGCAAATAACCCTCGAGCCACCCATGACCAAAATCCCTTAACGTGAGTTACGCGTCGTTCCACTGA
GCGTCAGACCCCGTAGAAAAGATCAAAGGATCTTCTTGAGATCCTTTTTTTCTGCGCGTAATCTGCTGCT
TGCAAACAAAAAAACCACCGCTACCAGCGGTGGTTTGTTTGCCGGATCAAGAGCTACCAACTCTTTTTCC
GAAGGTAACTGGCTTCAGCAGAGCGCAGATACCAAATACTGTCCTTCTAGTGTAGCCGTAGTTAGGCCAC
CACTTCAAGAACTCTGTAGCACCGCCTACATACCTCGCTCTGCTAATCCTGTTACCAGTGGCTGCTGCCA
GTGGCGATAAGTCGTGTCTTACCGGGTTGGACTCAAGACGATAGTTACCGGATAAGGCGCAGCGGTCGGG
CTGAACGGGGGGTTCGTGCACACAGCCCAGCTTGGAGCGAACGACCTACACCGAACTGAGATACCTACAG
CGTGAGCATTGAGAAAGCGCCACGCTTCCCGAAGGGAGAAAGGCGGACAGGTATCCGGTAAGCGGCAGGG
TCGGAACAGGAGAGCGCACGAGGGAGCTTCCAGGGGGAAACGCCTGGTATCTTTATAGTCCTGTCGGGTT
TCGCCACCTCTGACTTGAGCGTCGATTTTTGTGATGCTCGTCAGGGGGGCGGAGCCTATGGAAAAACGCC
AGCAACGCGGCCTTTTTACGGTTCCTGGCCTTTTGCTGGCCTTTTGCTCACATGTTCTTTCCTGCGTTAT
CCCCTGATTCTGTGGATAACCGTATTACCGCCTTTGAGTGAGCTGATACCGCTCGCCGCAGCCGAACGAC
CGAGCGCAGCGAGTCAGTGAGCGAGGAAGCGGAAGAGCGCCCAATACGCAAACCGCCTCTCCCCGCGCGT
TGGCCGATTCATTAATGCAGCTGGCACGACAGGTTTCCCGACTGGAAAGCGGGCAGTGAGCGCAACGCAA
TTAATACGCGTACCGCTAGCCAGGAAGAGTTTGTAGAAACGCAAAAAGGCCATCCGTCAGGATGGCCTTC
TGCTTAGTTTGATGCCTGGCAGTTTATGGCGGGCGTCCTGCCCGCCACCCTCCGGGCCGTTGCTTCACAA
CGTTCAAATCCGCTCCCGGCGGATTTGTCCTACTCAGGAGAGCGTTCACCGACAAACAACAGATAAAACG
AAAGGCCCAGTCTTCCGACTGAGCCTTTCGTTTTATTTGATGCCTGGCAGTTCCCTACTCTCGCG
Features (pLannotate 1.2.2; 11 found; start..end, strand, type, name):
     18..54      -  CDS            lacZα (fragment): LacZα fragment of β-galactosidase; lacZ fragment
     85..180     +  protein_bind   attL3: mutant version of attL; recombination site for the Gateway® LR reaction LR Clonase™
    186..1757    +  CDS            PAK2: PAK2_HUMAN - Experimental evidence at protein level: Swiss-Prot protein existence level 1. Serine/threonine protein kinase that plays a role in a variety of different signaling pathways including cytoskeleton regulation, cell motility, cell cycle progression, apoptosis or proliferation. Acts as downstream effector of the small GTPases CDC42 and RAC1. Activation by the binding of active CDC42 and RAC1 results in a conformational change and a subsequent autophosphorylation on several serine and/or threonine residues. Full-length PAK2 stimulates cell survival and cell growth. Phosphorylates MAPK4
   1762..1855    -  protein_bind   attL2 (fragment): mutant version of attL; recombination site for the Gateway® LR reaction LR Clonase™
   1970..1993    +  promoter       Pc promoter (fragment): intI1 (promoter lies within the coding sequence); class 1 integron promoter
   2169..2225    +  CDS            GmR (fragment): gentamycin acetyltransferase; aacC1; confers resistance to gentamycin
   2232..3023    +  CDS            SmR: aminoglycoside adenylyltransferase (Murphy, 1985); aadA; confers resistance to spectinomycin and streptomycin
   3116..3704    +  rep_origin     ori: high-copy-number ColE1/pMB1/pBR322/pUC origin of replication
   3887..3979    +  CDS            lacI (fragment): lac repressor; lacI; The lac repressor binds to the lac operator to inhibit transcription in E. coli. This inhibition can be relieved by adding lactose or isopropyl-β-D-thiogalactopyranoside (IPTG).
   4034..4061    -  terminator     rrnB T2 terminator: transcription terminator T2 from the E. coli rrnB gene
   4193..4236    +  terminator     rrnB T1 terminator: Escherichia coli rrnB; transcription terminator T1 from the E. coli rrnB gene
