[The description below was written by a language model from this plasmid's Addgene catalogue record and pLannotate feature annotations shown in this document.]
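Description:
R777-E150 Hs.PAK2-nostop is a Gateway entry clone built on the pDonor-255 backbone that carries the human PAK2 open reading frame (RefSeq NM_002577.4) without its stop codon. The plasmid totals 4,265 bp, of which the insert accounts for 1,572 bp. It is maintained in E. coli at high copy number through a ColE1/pUC-type origin and is selected with spectinomycin via the aadA aminoglycoside adenylyltransferase gene (SmR). A fragment of a class 1 integron Pc promoter and a short gentamicin acetyltransferase remnant lie upstream of this marker. The other small annotated pieces (lacZα and lacI fragments) appear to be backbone remnants rather than functional units, while the rrnB T1 and T2 terminators are typically used to insulate a cloning region from read-through transcription.

The PAK2 coding sequence sits between two attL recombination sites, annotated by the automated tool as attL3 on the 5′ side and a partial attL2 on the 3′ side. These sites allow LR Clonase-mediated transfer of the ORF into attR-containing destination vectors. No promoter driving PAK2 is annotated, so as an entry clone the plasmid serves as a shuttle for the ORF rather than an expression construct. Omitting the stop codon lets translation continue into sequence supplied by the destination vector, so the clone is suited to making C-terminal fusions such as epitope tags or fluorescent proteins. PAK2 encodes a serine/threonine kinase that acts downstream of the small GTPases CDC42 and RAC1 in cytoskeletal regulation, motility, cell cycle progression, apoptosis and proliferation. The depositor notes three silent nucleotide differences from the reference sequence (a201g, c261t, t357c), which do not change the encoded protein.
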