Addgene plasmid #70434: R777-E150 Hs.PAK2-nostop
Purpose: Gateway ORF clone of human PAK2 [NM_002577.4] without stop codon (for C-terminal fusions)
Depositing lab: Dominic Esposito. Depositing organization: National Cancer Institute (NCI).
Backbone
  Vector backbone: pDonor-255
  Backbone size w/o insert (bp): 2693
  Vector type: Gateway Entry Clone
Growth in bacteria
  Bacterial resistance: Spectinomycin, 50 μg/mL
  Growth temperature: 37°C
  Growth strain: DH10B
  Copy number: High Copy
Gene/Insert
  Gene/Insert name: PAK2 (alt name: NM_002577.4)
  Species: H. sapiens (human)
  Insert size (bp): 1572
  Entrez Gene: PAK2 (a.k.a. KNO2, PAK65, PAKgamma)
  Cloning method: Gateway Cloning
  Sequencing primers: 5′ M13F 23-mer (5'-CCCAGTCACGACGTTGTAAAACG); 3′ attLR 23-mer (5'-TAACATCAGAGATTTTGAGACAC)
Terms and licenses: Academic/Nonprofit Terms; Industry Terms: Not Available to Industry
Depositor comments: a201g, c261t, t357c silent mutations not noted in Refseq
How to cite: R777-E150 Hs.PAK2-nostop was a gift from Dominic Esposito (Addgene plasmid # 70434 ; http://n2t.net/addgene:70434 ; RRID:Addgene_70434)
