>Addgene plasmid #70434 | R777-E150 Hs.PAK2-nostop | addgene partial sequence | sequence record 132271 | pCR8_R1 5'-cgaaccgaacaggcttatgt-3'
GGTGTGCGTCACCCGGCAACCTTGGGTAGCAGCGAAGTCGAGGCATTTCTGTCCTGGCTGGTCTAGAGGA
TCTAAGCTTGCATGCAAATAATGATTTTATTTTGACTGATAGTGACCTGTTCGTTGCAACAAATTGATAA
GCAATGCTTTCCTATAATGCCAACTTTGTACAAGAAAGTTGAACGGTTACTCTTCATTGCTTCTTTAGCT
GCCATGATCAGTGGTGTCAAGCTAGATAACGGTTTGGCCAGTTTCAGGAAAGGATGCTGTAATAATTCTT
TGGCTGAACCCCTTTTTTCCACATCCATTTCCAAACATCGATTTAAGAAATCCCGAAATATTGGGGAAAG
TTTCTCTGGATTCTGAAGTTCTGGGGTTCCATTAGTTGCTATTAGGTACAAGGCCCTCAAGGGATTTTCA
TTGAGGTATGGAGGCTCTCCTTCTACCATCTCAATAGCCATGATACCCAGAGACCATATGTCGACTTTAG
GGCCATAAGCTTTCCGTGTAACCACCTCTGGTGCCATCCAGTATGGCGTTCCGACCATGGTACTGCGTTT
GCTCTGCTCAGGGGTGATCTGGGCACAGAAACCAAAGTCAGTGAGCTTAACAGATCCTTCCATTCCCAAA
AGTACATTGTCACTTTTGATGTCTCTGTGGATCACTTGATTAGCATGTAAAAACTCCAATGCCTGTAAAC
ACTCTCTGCATACAGCAGCAATCTGTGCTTCATCCATGCACGTTTCTGTTACCACATCAGTGAGTGACCC
CCCAGCAAGGTATTCCATGACCACAAACAATTCATCTCCTACCAGGTAACTGTCCAAAAAGTTAACGATG
TTGGGATTTTTCAATTCTTTCATCACCAGAATCTCGTTAATGATCAGTTCCTTCTTTGGCTGTTTCTGTA
AATTAATTTGTTTGATAGCAACCTCCTGTCCCAGTGCAACGTCAGTAGCAGTGAAAACTGTACC
